Addgene plasmid #144458: TFORF2982
Purpose: Lentiviral vector for overexpressing transcription factor ORFs with unique 24-bp barcodes. Barcodes facilitate identification of transcription factors in pooled screens.
Depositing lab: Feng Zhang. Depositing organization: Broad Institute. Publication: A transcription factor atlas of directed differentiation. Joung J, Ma S, Tay T, Geiger-Schuller KR, Kirchgatterer PC, Verdine VK, Guo B, Arias-Garcia MA, Allen WE, Singh A, Kuksenko O, Abudayyeh OO, Gootenberg JS, Fu Z, Macrae RK, Buenrostro JD, Regev A, Zhang F. Cell. 2023 Jan 5;186(1):209-229.e26. doi: 10.1016/j.cell.2022.11.026. PubMed 36608654.
Backbone
  Vector backbone: pLX_TRC317
  Backbone manufacturer: Broad Institute Genetic Perturbation Platform
  Backbone size w/o insert (bp): 8264
  Vector type: Mammalian Expression, Lentiviral
  Selectable markers: Puromycin
Growth in bacteria
  Bacterial resistance: Ampicillin, 100 μg/mL
  Growth temperature: 37°C
  Growth strain: NEB Stable
  Copy number: High Copy
Gene/Insert
  Gene/Insert name: ZNF420
  Species: H. sapiens (human)
  Insert size (bp): 2270
  Entrez Gene: ZNF420 (a.k.a. APAK)
  Promoter: EF1a
  Tag / fusion protein: V5 (C terminal on insert)
  Cloning method: Gateway Cloning
  Sequencing primers: 5′ GGGTGGAGACTGAAGTTAGGCCAG; 3′ CACATAGCGTAAAAGGAGCAACATAG
Resource information
  A portion of this plasmid was derived from a plasmid made by: Broad Institute Genetic Perturbation Platform
Terms and licenses: Academic/Nonprofit Terms; Industry Terms: Not Available to Industry
Depositor comments: NM_144689.4 Please test multiple small colonies in case of plasmid recombination. To make this collection available in a timely manner, a portion of this collection was not fully sequenced by Addgene. If an Addgene verified full plasmid sequence is not available, please contact us prior to placing an order to request the full sequence.
How to cite: TFORF2982 was a gift from Feng Zhang (Addgene plasmid # 144458 ; http://n2t.net/addgene:144458 ; RRID:Addgene_144458)
