[The description below was written by a language model from this plasmid's Addgene catalogue record and pLannotate feature annotations shown in this document.]
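Description:
TFORF2982 is a lentiviral mammalian expression plasmid built on the pLX_TRC317 backbone. It carries the human zinc-finger transcription factor ZNF420 (also known as APAK) as one member of a barcoded transcription factor ORF collection. It is maintained in E. coli through a high-copy ColE1/pUC-type origin with ampicillin resistance (AmpR). An f1 origin and remnants of a lac/lacZα cloning region with T7 and T3 promoters are also annotated in the bacterial backbone. The depositor notes that the plasmid may recombine, a known risk for LTR-containing vectors.

The viral portion has a third-generation, self-inactivating layout. An RSV promoter drives a truncated HIV-1 5' LTR, followed by the Ψ packaging signal with a partial gag sequence, the RRE for Rev-dependent nuclear export, and a cPPT/CTS element. The cassette ends in a ΔU3 3' LTR and an SV40 polyadenylation signal. Within the transfer cassette, an SV40 early promoter drives puromycin N-acetyltransferase for selection of transduced cells. A separate EF-1α promoter drives the ZNF420 ORF, which was inserted by Gateway recombination and is flanked by attB1 and attB2 sites, with a V5 epitope tag fused at the C terminus. A WPRE downstream enhances transcript expression. The short "CCR5TC" hits inside the ORF most likely reflect sequence similarity among zinc-finger repeats rather than separate parts.

According to the record, each construct in the collection carries a unique 24-bp barcode, though this is not annotated in the feature table. The barcode allows the overexpressed transcription factor to be identified in pooled screens.
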