Features (pLannotate 1.2.2; 37 found; start..end, strand, type, name):
      5..231     +  promoter       RSV promoter: Rous sarcoma virus enhancer/promoter
    232..412     +  LTR            5' LTR (truncated): truncated 5' long terminal repeat (LTR) from HIV-1
    459..584     +  misc_feature   HIV-1 Ψ: packaging signal of human immunodeficiency virus type 1
    568..931     +  CDS            HIV-1 gag (fragment): gag protein from human immunodeficiency virus 1; gag
   1077..1310    +  misc_feature   RRE: The Rev response element (RRE) of HIV-1 allows for Rev-dependent mRNA export from the nucleus to the cytoplasm.
   1687..1713    +  CDS            Rev (fragment): human immunodeficiency virus 1 (HIV-1) Rev protein; rev; enhances nuclear export of unspliced and incompletely spliced viral mRNAs
   1720..1743    +  promoter       SV40 promoter (fragment): SV40 early promoter
   1744..1815    +  promoter       SV40 promoter (fragment): SV40 enhancer and early promoter
   1839..1974    +  rep_origin     SV40 ori: SV40 origin of replication
   2020..2616    +  CDS            PuroR (fragment): puromycin N-acetyltransferase; pac from Streptomyces; confers resistance to puromycin
   2665..2782    +  misc_feature   cPPT/CTS: central polypurine tract and central termination sequence of HIV-1
   2847..2913    +  CDS            small t antigen (fragment): SV40 (simian virus 40) small t antigen
   2920..4098    +  promoter       EF-1α promoter: strong constitutive promoter for human elongation factor EF-1α
   4119..4136    +  protein_bind   attB1 (fragment): mutant version of attB; core recombination site for the Gateway® BP reaction BP Clonase™
   4142..4597    +  CDS            ZNF420 (fragment): ZN420_HUMAN - Experimental evidence at protein level: Swiss-Prot protein existence level 1. May be involved in transcriptional regulation. From Homo sapiens (Human).
   4622..4638    +  CDS            CCR5TC (fragment): zinc-finger domain from the CCR5-224 (+) zinc-finger nuclease that recognizes the left half-site target sequence in the human CCR5 gene (Perez et al., 2008; Gross et al., 2013)
   4790..4806    +  CDS            CCR5TC (fragment): zinc-finger domain from the CCR5-224 (+) zinc-finger nuclease that recognizes the left half-site target sequence in the human CCR5 gene (Perez et al., 2008; Gross et al., 2013)
   5210..5226    +  CDS            CCR5TC (fragment): zinc-finger domain from the CCR5-224 (+) zinc-finger nuclease that recognizes the left half-site target sequence in the human CCR5 gene (Perez et al., 2008; Gross et al., 2013)
   6208..6231    -  protein_bind   attB2: mutant version of attB; recombination site for the Gateway® BP reaction BP Clonase™
   6239..6280    +  CDS            V5 tag: epitope tag from simian virus 5
   6296..6349    +  promoter       U6 promoter (fragment): RNA polymerase III promoter for human U6 snRNA
   6391..6979    +  misc_feature   WPRE: woodchuck hepatitis virus posttranscriptional regulatory element
   7030..7049    +  misc_feature   cPPT/CTS (fragment): central polypurine tract and central termination sequence of HIV-1
   7051..7284    +  LTR            3' LTR (ΔU3): self-inactivating 3' long terminal repeat (LTR) from HIV-1
   7362..7483    +  polyA_signal   SV40 poly(A) signal: SV40 polyadenylation signal
   7523..7658    +  rep_origin     SV40 ori: SV40 origin of replication
   7679..7697    -  promoter       T7 promoter: promoter for bacteriophage T7 RNA polymerase
   7705..7860    +  CDS            lacZα (fragment): LacZα fragment of β-galactosidase; lacZ fragment
   7865..8293    +  rep_origin     f1 ori (sequence partly withheld): f1 bacteriophage origin of replication; arrow indicates direction of (+) strand synthesis
   8346..8450    +  promoter       AmpR promoter: bla
   8451..9311    +  CDS            AmpR: β-lactamase; bla; confers resistance to ampicillin, carbenicillin, and related antibiotics
   9482..10070   +  rep_origin     ori: high-copy-number ColE1/pMB1/pBR322/pUC origin of replication
  10253..10345   +  CDS            lacI (fragment): lac repressor; lacI; The lac repressor binds to the lac operator to inhibit transcription in E. coli. This inhibition can be relieved by adding lactose or isopropyl-β-D-thiogalactopyranoside (IPTG).
  10358..10379   +  protein_bind   CAP binding site: CAP binding activates transcription in the presence of cAMP. E. coli catabolite activator protein
  10394..10424   +  promoter       lac promoter: promoter for the E. coli lac operon
  10432..10448   +  protein_bind   lac operator: The lac repressor binds to the lac operator to inhibit transcription in E. coli. This inhibition can be relieved by adding lactose or isopropyl-β-D-thiogalactopyranoside (IPTG). lac repressor encoded by lacI
  10493..10511   +  promoter       T3 promoter: promoter for bacteriophage T3 RNA polymerase
>Addgene plasmid #144458 | TFORF2982 | addgene full sequence | sequence record 407339 | Addgene NGS Result
TTAATGTAGTCTTATGCAATACTCTTGTAGTCTTGCAACATGGTAACGATGAGTTAGCAACATGCCTTAC
AAGGAGAGAAAAAGCACCGTGCATGCCGATTGGTGGAAGTAAGGTGGTACGATCGTGCCTTATTAGGAAG
GCAACAGACGGGTCTGACATGGATTGGACGAACCACTGAATTGCCGCATTGCAGAGATATTGTATTTAAG
TGCCTAGCTCGATACATAAACGGGTCTCTCTGGTTAGACCAGATCTGAGCCTGGGAGCTCTCTGGCTAAC
TAGGGAACCCACTGCTTAAGCCTCAATAAAGCTTGCCTTGAGTGCTTCAAGTAGTGTGTGCCCGTCTGTT
GTGTGACTCTGGTAACTAGAGATCCCTCAGACCCTTTTAGTCAGTGTGGAAAATCTCTAGCAGTGGCGCC
CGAACAGGGACTTGAAAGCGAAAGGGAAACCAGAGGAGCTCTCTCGACGCAGGACTCGGCTTGCTGAAGC
GCGCACGGCAAGAGGCGAGGGGCGGCGACTGGTGAGTACGCCAAAAATTTTGACTAGCGGAGGCTAGAAG
GAGAGAGATGGGTGCGAGAGCGTCAGTATTAAGCGGGGGAGAATTAGATCGCGATGGGAAAAAATTCGGT
TAAGGCCAGGGGGAAAGAAAAAATATAAATTAAAACATATAGTATGGGCAAGCAGGGAGCTAGAACGATT
CGCAGTTAATCCTGGCCTGTTAGAAACATCAGAAGGCTGTAGACAAATACTGGGACAGCTACAACCATCC
CTTCAGACAGGATCAGAAGAACTTAGATCATTATATAATACAGTAGCAACCCTCTATTGTGTGCATCAAA
GGATAGAGATAAAAGACACCAAGGAAGCTTTAGACAAGATAGAGGAAGAGCAAAACAAAAGTAAGACCAC
CGCACAGCAAGCGGCCGCTGATCTTCAGACCTGGAGGAGGAGATATGAGGGACAATTGGAGAAGTGAATT
ATATAAATATAAAGTAGTAAAAATTGAACCATTAGGAGTAGCACCCACCAAGGCAAAGAGAAGAGTGGTG
CAGAGAGAAAAAAGAGCAGTGGGAATAGGAGCTTTGTTCCTTGGGTTCTTGGGAGCAGCAGGAAGCACTA
TGGGCGCAGCGTCAATGACGCTGACGGTACAGGCCAGACAATTATTGTCTGGTATAGTGCAGCAGCAGAA
CAATTTGCTGAGGGCTATTGAGGCGCAACAGCATCTGTTGCAACTCACAGTCTGGGGCATCAAGCAGCTC
CAGGCAAGAATCCTGGCTGTGGAAAGATACCTAAAGGATCAACAGCTCCTGGGGATTTGGGGTTGCTCTG
GAAAACTCATTTGCACCACTGCTGTGCCTTGGAATGCTAGTTGGAGTAATAAATCTCTGGAACAGATTTG
GAATCACACGACCTGGATGGAGTGGGACAGAGAAATTAACAATTACACAAGCTTAATACACTCCTTAATT
GAAGAATCGCAAAACCAGCAAGAAAAGAATGAACAAGAATTATTGGAATTAGATAAATGGGCAAGTTTGT
GGAATTGGTTTAACATAACAAATTGGCTGTGGTATATAAAATTATTCATAATGATAGTAGGAGGCTTGGT
AGGTTTAAGAATAGTTTTTGCTGTACTTTCTATAGTGAATAGAGTTAGGCAGGGATATTCACCATTATCG
TTTCAGACCCACCTCCCAACCCCGAGGGGACCCATGCATTGCATCTCAATTAGTCAGCAACCAGGTGTGG
AAAGTCCCCAGGCTCCCCAGCAGGCAGAAGTATGCAAAGCATGCGTCTCAATTAGTCAGCAACCATAGTC
CCGCCCCTAACTCCGCCCATCCCGCCCCTAACTCCGCCCAGTTCCGCCCATTCTCCGCCCCATGGCTGAC
TAATTTTTTTTATTTATGCAGAGGCCGAGGCCGCCTCGGCCTCTGAGCTATTCCAGAAGTAGTGAGGAGG
CTTTTTTGGAGGCCTAGGCTTTTGCAAAAAGCTTTCTAGAGGTACCACCGGAGCTTACCATGACCGAGTA
CAAGCCCACGGTGCGCCTCGCCACCCGCGACGACGTCCCCAGGGCCGTACGCACCCTCGCCGCCGCGTTC
GCCGACTACCCCGCCACGCGCCACACCGTCGATCCGGACCGCCACATCGAGCGGGTCACCGAGCTGCAAG
AACTCTTCCTCACGCGCGTCGGGCTCGACATCGGCAAGGTGTGGGTCGCGGACGACGGCGCCGCCGTGGC
GGTCTGGACCACGCCGGAGAGCGTCGAAGCGGGGGCGGTGTTCGCCGAGATCGGCCCGCGCATGGCCGAG
TTGAGCGGTTCCCGGCTGGCCGCGCAGCAACAGATGGAAGGCCTCCTGGCGCCGCACCGGCCCAAGGAGC
CCGCGTGGTTCCTGGCCACCGTCGGCGTCTCGCCCGACCACCAGGGCAAGGGTCTGGGCAGCGCCGTCGT
GCTCCCCGGAGTGGAGGCGGCCGAGCGCGCCGGGGTGCCCGCCTTCCTGGAGACCTCCGCGCCCCGCAAC
CTCCCCTTCTACGAGCGGCTCGGCTTCACCGTCACCGCCGACGTCGAGGTGCCCGAAGGACCGCGCACCT
GGTGCATGACCCGCAAGCCCGGTGCCAGTTAACGAATTCTAGATCTTGAGACAAATGGCAGTATTCATCC
ACAATTTTAAAAGAAAAGGGGGGATTGGGGGGTACAGTGCAGGGGAAAGAATAGTAGACATAATAGCAAC
AGACATACAAACTAAAGAATTACAAAAACAAATTACAAAAATTCAAAATTTTCGGGTTTATTACAGGGAC
AGCAGAGATCCACTTTGGCGCCGGCTCGAGGCCTGCAGGTGCAAAGATGGATAAAGTTTTAAACAGAGAG
GAATCTTTGCAGCTAATGGACCTTCTAGGTCTTGAAAGGAGTGGGAATTGGCTCCGGTGCCCGTCAGTGG
GCAGAGCGCACATCGCCCACAGTCCCCGAGAAGTTGGGGGGAGGGGTCGGCAATTGAACCGGTGCCTAGA
GAAGGTGGCGCGGGGTAAACTGGGAAAGTGATGTCGTGTACTGGCTCCGCCTTTTTCCCGAGGGTGGGGG
AGAACCGTATATAAGTGCAGTAGTCGCCGTGAACGTTCTTTTTCGCAACGGGTTTGCCGCCAGAACACAG
GTAAGTGCCGTGTGTGGTTCCCGCGGGCCTGGCCTCTTTACGGGTTATGGCCCTTGCGTGCCTTGAATTA
CTTCCACCTGGCTGCAGTACGTGATTCTTGATCCCGAGCTTCGGGTTGGAAGTGGGTGGGAGAGTTCGAG
GCCTTGCGCTTAAGGAGCCCCTTCGCCTCGTGCTTGAGTTGAGGCCTGGCCTGGGCGCTGGGGCCGCCGC
GTGCGAATCTGGTGGCACCTTCGCGCCTGTCTCGCTGCTTTCGATAAGTCTCTAGCCATTTAAAATTTTT
GATGACCTGCTGCGACGCTTTTTTTCTGGCAAGATAGTCTTGTAAATGCGGGCCAAGATCTGCACACTGG
TATTTCGGTTTTTGGGGCCGCGGGCGGCGACGGGGCCCGTGCGTCCCAGCGCACATGTTCGGCGAGGCGG
GGCCTGCGAGCGCGGCCACCGAGAATCGGACGGGGGTAGTCTCAAGCTGGCCGGCCTGCTCTGGTGCCTG
GCCTCGCGCCGCCGTGTATCGCCCCGCCCTGGGCGGCAAGGCTGGCCCGGTCGGCACCAGTTGCGTGAGC
GGAAAGATGGCCGCTTCCCGGCCCTGCTGCAGGGAGCTCAAAATGGAGGACGCGGCGCTCGGGAGAGCGG
GCGGGTGAGTCACCCACACAAAGGAAAAGGGCCTTTCCGTCCTCAGCCGTCGCTTCATGTGACTCCACGG
AGTACCGGGCGCCGTCCAGGCACCTCGATTAGTTCTCGAGCTTTTGGAGTACGTCGTCTTTAGGTTGGGG
GGAGGGGTTTTATGCGATGGAGTTTCCCCACACTGAGTGGGTGGAGACTGAAGTTAGGCCAGCTTGGCAC
TTGATGTAATTCTCCTTGGAATTTGCCCTTTTTGAGTTTGGATCTTGGTTCATTCTCAAGCCTCAGACAG
TGGTTCAAAGTTTTTTTCTTCCATTTCAGGTGTCGTGAGGCTAGCATCGATTGATCAACAAGTTTGTACA
AAAAAGTTGGCATGGCTCGGAAATTAGTGATGTTCAGGGATGTTGCCATTGACTTCTCTCAGGAAGAGTG
GGAATGCCTGGACTCTGCTCAGAGAGATTTGTATAGAGATGTGATGTTGGAGAACTATAGCAACTTGGTA
TCACTAGACTTGCCTTCAAGGTGTGCAAGTAAGGACTTATCTCCAGAAAAGAACACTTATGAAACAGAAT
TATCCCAATGGGAAATGAGTGACAGACTTGAAAACTGTGATCTTGAAGAGTCCAATTCCAGGGATTATTT
GGAAGCCAAAGGCAAGATGGAGAAGCAACAAGAAAATCAGAAGGAATATTTCAGGCAAGGGATGATCATA
TATGACAAAATGTCCATTTTCAACCAGCATACTTACTTATCTCAACATTCAAGATGTCATTCTACTGAGA
AACCCTATAAATGTAAGGAATGTGGGAAAGCCTTCAGACGAGCCTCACACCTAACACAACATCAAAGTAT
TCATACTGGTGAAAAACCCTATGAATGTAAGCAATGCGGGAAGGCCTTTAGTCGTGATTCACAACTCAGT
CTTCATCAGAGACTTCATACTGGTGAGAAACCCTATGCATGTAAGGAATGTGGGAAGGCCTTTACTCAAA
GCTCACAACTTATTTTACATCATAGAATTCATACTGGTGAAAAACCATATAAATGTGAAGAATGTGGGAA
AGCCTTTATTCGTAGCTCACAACTTACCCGACATCAAAAAGTTCATACTGGTGAGAAACCTTATGAATGT
AAAGAATGTGGGAAGGCCTTTACTCAGAATTCACAACTTACACTACACCAGAGACTTCATACTGGTGAAA
AGCTCTATGAATGTAAAGAATGTAGGAAGGTCTTTACTCAGCTCTCACAACTTATTCTGCATAAGAGAAT
TCATACCGGTGAGAAACCCTATGAATGTAAGGAATGTGGAAAAGCTTTTATTTGTGGCTCACAGCTTTCT
CAACATCAGAAAATTCATAATGGGGAAAAACCATATGAATGTAAGGAATGTGGAAGGGCCTTTATTCGGG
GCTCACTACTGATGCAACATCAGAGGATTCATACTGGTGAAAAACCCTATAAATGTGAAGAATGTGGGAA
GGCCTTTATCCGTGGCTCACAACTTACTCAACACCAGAGAATTCACACCAATGAAAAGCCCTATGAATGT
AAGGAATGTGGAAAGATGTTTAGTCATGGCTCACAACTTACTCAACATCAGAGAATACACACTGGTGAGA
AACCCTATCAATGTAAGGAATGTGGAAAAGCGTTTAATCGTGGCTCACTCCTTACACGACACCAGAGGAT
TCATACTGGTGAGAAACCCTATGAATGTAAAGAATGTGGAAAAACCTTTAGTCGTGGCTCAGAACTTACT
CAACATGAGCGAATTCACACAGGTGAGAAACCCTATGAATGTAAGGAATGTGGGAAATCTTTTATTCGTG
GTTCCCAGCTTACTCAACATCAGAGAATCCATACTGGTGAGAAACCTTATGAATGTAAAGAATGTAGAAT
GGCCTTTACTCAGAGTTCACATCTTTCCCAACATCAAAGACTTCACACTGGTGAGAAACCCTATGTGTGT
AATGAATGTGGAAAGGCCTTTGCGCGTGGCTTACTACTTATACAACATCAGAGAATTCATACTGGTGAGA
AACCATATCAATGTAAGGAATGTGGGAAAGCCTTTATTCGTGGTTCACAGTTGACTCAACATCAGCGAAT
TCACACTGGAGAAAAACCCTATGAATGCAAGGAGTGTGGCAAGGCCTTTAGTCATGGCTCTCAGCTTACT
CTACATCAGAGAATCCATACTGGTGAGAAGCCCTATGAATGCAGAGAATGTAGAAAGGCCTTTACTCAGA
GTTCACATCTTTCTCGGCATCAGAGAATTCATACTGGTGAGAAACCATATCAATGTAAGGAATGTGGGAA
GGCCTTTACTCGTGGTTCACAGCTAACTCAACATCAGAGAATTCATATCAGTGAGAAATCTTTTGAATAT
AAGGAATGTGGGATTGACTTTAGTCATGGCTCACAAGTTTACATGTGCCCAACTTTCTTGTACAAAGTGG
TTGATATCGGTAAGCCTATCCCTAACCCTCTCCTCGGTCTCGATTCTACGTAGTAATGAACTAGTCCGTA
ACTTGAAAGTATTTCGATTTCTTGGCTTTATATATCTTGTGGAAAGGACGAAGCGGACCGAGCAAAGCTA
CTGGTACGCGTTAAGTCGACAATCAACCTCTGGATTACAAAATTTGTGAAAGATTGACTGGTATTCTTAA
CTATGTTGCTCCTTTTACGCTATGTGGATACGCTGCTTTAATGCCTTTGTATCATGCTATTGCTTCCCGT
ATGGCTTTCATTTTCTCCTCCTTGTATAAATCCTGGTTGCTGTCTCTTTATGAGGAGTTGTGGCCCGTTG
TCAGGCAACGTGGCGTGGTGTGCACTGTGTTTGCTGACGCAACCCCCACTGGTTGGGGCATTGCCACCAC
CTGTCAGCTCCTTTCCGGGACTTTCGCTTTCCCCCTCCCTATTGCCACGGCGGAACTCATCGCCGCCTGC
CTTGCCCGCTGCTGGACAGGGGCTCGGCTGTTGGGCACTGACAATTCCGTGGTGTTGTCGGGGAAATCAT
CGTCCTTTCCTTGGCTGCTCGCCTGTGTTGCCACCTGGATTCTGCGCGGGACGTCCTTCTGCTACGTCCC
TTCGGCCCTCAATCCAGCGGACCTTCCTTCCCGCGGCCTGCTGCCGGCTCTGCGGCCTCTTCCGCGTCTT
CGCCTTCGCCCTCAGACGAGTCGGATCTCCCTTTGGGCCGCCTCCCCGCGTCGACTTTAAGACCAATGAC
TTACAAGGCAGCTGTAGATCTTAGCCACTTTTTAAAAGAAAAGGGGGGACTGGAAGGGCTAATTCACTCC
CAACGAAGACAAGATCTGCTTTTTGCTTGTACTGGGTCTCTCTGGTTAGACCAGATCTGAGCCTGGGAGC
TCTCTGGCTAACTAGGGAACCCACTGCTTAAGCCTCAATAAAGCTTGCCTTGAGTGCTTCAAGTAGTGTG
TGCCCGTCTGTTGTGTGACTCTGGTAACTAGAGATCCCTCAGACCCTTTTAGTCAGTGTGGAAAATCTCT
AGCAGTACGTATAGTAGTTCATGTCATCTTATTATTCAGTATTTATAACTTGCAAAGAAATGAATATCAG
AGAGTGAGAGGAACTTGTTTATTGCAGCTTATAATGGTTACAAATAAAGCAATAGCATCACAAATTTCAC
AAATAAAGCATTTTTTTCACTGCATTCTAGTTGTGGTTTGTCCAAACTCATCAATGTATCTTATCATGTC
TGGCTCTAGCTATCCCGCCCCTAACTCCGCCCATCCCGCCCCTAACTCCGCCCAGTTCCGCCCATTCTCC
GCCCCATGGCTGACTAATTTTTTTTATTTATGCAGAGGCCGAGGCCGCCTCGGCCTCTGAGCTATTCCAG
AAGTAGTGAGGAGGCTTTTTTGGAGGCCTAGGGACGTACCCAATTCGCCCTATAGTGAGTCGTATTACGC
GCGCTCACTGGCCGTCGTTTTACAACGTCGTGACTGGGAAAACCCTGGCGTTACCCAACTTAATCGCCTT
GCAGCACATCCCCCTTTCGCCAGCTGGCGTAATAGCGAAGAGGCCCGCACCGATCGCCCTTCCCAACAGT
TGCGCAGCCTGAATGGCGAATGGG
[124 nt withheld, positions 7865-7988]
C
[91 nt withheld, positions 7990-8080]
A
[49 nt withheld, positions 8082-8130]
CCTTTGACGTTGGAGTCCACGTTCTTT
[37 nt withheld, positions 8158-8194]
ACCCTATCTCGGTCTATTCTTTTGATTTATAAGGGATTTTGCCGATTTCGGCCTATTGGTTAAAAAATGA
GCTGATTTAACAAAAATTTAACGCGAATTTTAACAAAATATTAACGCTTACAATTTAGGTGGCACTTTTC
GGGGAAATGTGCGCGGAACCCCTATTTGTTTATTTTTCTAAATACATTCAAATATGTATCCGCTCATGAG
ACAATAACCCTGATAAATGCTTCAATAATATTGAAAAAGGAAGAGTATGAGTATTCAACATTTCCGTGTC
GCCCTTATTCCCTTTTTTGCGGCATTTTGCCTTCCTGTTTTTGCTCACCCAGAAACGCTGGTGAAAGTAA
AAGATGCTGAAGATCAGTTGGGTGCACGAGTGGGTTACATCGAACTGGATCTCAACAGCGGTAAGATCCT
TGAGAGTTTTCGCCCCGAAGAACGTTTTCCAATGATGAGCACTTTTAAAGTTCTGCTATGTGGCGCGGTA
TTATCCCGTATTGACGCCGGGCAAGAGCAACTCGGTCGCCGCATACACTATTCTCAGAATGACTTGGTTG
AGTACTCACCAGTCACAGAAAAGCATCTTACGGATGGCATGACAGTAAGAGAATTATGCAGTGCTGCCAT
AACCATGAGTGATAACACTGCGGCCAACTTACTTCTGACAACGATCGGAGGACCGAAGGAGCTAACCGCT
TTTTTGCACAACATGGGGGATCATGTAACTCGCCTTGATCGTTGGGAACCGGAGCTGAATGAAGCCATAC
CAAACGACGAGCGTGACACCACGATGCCTGTAGCAATGGCAACAACGTTGCGCAAACTATTAACTGGCGA
ACTACTTACTCTAGCTTCCCGGCAACAATTAATAGACTGGATGGAGGCGGATAAAGTTGCAGGACCACTT
CTGCGCTCGGCCCTTCCGGCTGGCTGGTTTATTGCTGATAAATCTGGAGCCGGTGAGCGTGGGTCTCGCG
GTATCATTGCAGCACTGGGGCCAGATGGTAAGCCCTCCCGTATCGTAGTTATCTACACGACGGGGAGTCA
GGCAACTATGGATGAACGAAATAGACAGATCGCTGAGATAGGTGCCTCACTGATTAAGCATTGGTAACTG
TCAGACCAAGTTTACTCATATATACTTTAGATTGATTTAAAACTTCATTTTTAATTTAAAAGGATCTAGG
TGAAGATCCTTTTTGATAATCTCATGACCAAAATCCCTTAACGTGAGTTTTCGTTCCACTGAGCGTCAGA
CCCCGTAGAAAAGATCAAAGGATCTTCTTGAGATCCTTTTTTTCTGCGCGTAATCTGCTGCTTGCAAACA
AAAAAACCACCGCTACCAGCGGTGGTTTGTTTGCCGGATCAAGAGCTACCAACTCTTTTTCCGAAGGTAA
CTGGCTTCAGCAGAGCGCAGATACCAAATACTGTTCTTCTAGTGTAGCCGTAGTTAGGCCACCACTTCAA
GAACTCTGTAGCACCGCCTACATACCTCGCTCTGCTAATCCTGTTACCAGTGGCTGCTGCCAGTGGCGAT
AAGTCGTGTCTTACCGGGTTGGACTCAAGACGATAGTTACCGGATAAGGCGCAGCGGTCGGGCTGAACGG
GGGGTTCGTGCACACAGCCCAGCTTGGAGCGAACGACCTACACCGAACTGAGATACCTACAGCGTGAGCT
ATGAGAAAGCGCCACGCTTCCCGAAGGGAGAAAGGCGGACAGGTATCCGGTAAGCGGCAGGGTCGGAACA
GGAGAGCGCACGAGGGAGCTTCCAGGGGGAAACGCCTGGTATCTTTATAGTCCTGTCGGGTTTCGCCACC
TCTGACTTGAGCGTCGATTTTTGTGATGCTCGTCAGGGGGGCGGAGCCTATGGAAAAACGCCAGCAACGC
GGCCTTTTTACGGTTCCTGGCCTTTTGCTGGCCTTTTGCTCACATGTTCTTTCCTGCGTTATCCCCTGAT
TCTGTGGATAACCGTATTACCGCCTTTGAGTGAGCTGATACCGCTCGCCGCAGCCGAACGACCGAGCGCA
GCGAGTCAGTGAGCGAGGAAGCGGAAGAGCGCCCAATACGCAAACCGCCTCTCCCCGCGCGTTGGCCGAT
TCATTAATGCAGCTGGCACGACAGGTTTCCCGACTGGAAAGCGGGCAGTGAGCGCAACGCAATTAATGTG
AGTTAGCTCACTCATTAGGCACCCCAGGCTTTACACTTTATGCTTCCGGCTCGTATGTTGTGTGGAATTG
TGAGCGGATAACAATTTCACACAGGAAACAGCTATGACCATGATTACGCCAAGCGCGCAATTAACCCTCA
CTAAAGGGAACAAAAGCTGGAGCTGCAAGC
