>Addgene plasmid #144458 | TFORF2982 | depositor partial sequence | sequence record 285489 | Insert
ATCGATTGATCAACAAGTTTGTACAAAAAAGTTGGCATGGCTCGGAAATTAGTGATGTTCAGGGATGTTG
CCATTGACTTCTCTCAGGAAGAGTGGGAATGCCTGGACTCTGCTCAGAGAGATTTGTATAGAGATGTGAT
GTTGGAGAACTATAGCAACTTGGTATCACTAGACTTGCCTTCAAGGTGTGCAAGTAAGGACTTATCTCCA
GAAAAGAACACTTATGAAACAGAATTATCCCAATGGGAAATGAGTGACAGACTTGAAAACTGTGATCTTG
AAGAGTCCAATTCCAGGGATTATTTGGAAGCCAAAGGCAAGATGGAGAAGCAACAAGAAAATCAGAAGGA
ATATTTCAGGCAAGGGATGATCATATATGACAAAATGTCCATTTTCAACCAGCATACTTACTTATCTCAA
CATTCAAGATGTCATTCTACTGAGAAACCCTATAAATGTAAGGAATGTGGGAAAGCCTTCAGACGAGCCT
CACACCTAACACAACATCAAAGTATTCATACTGGTGAAAAACCCTATGAATGTAAGCAATGCGGGAAGGC
CTTTAGTCGTGATTCACAACTCAGTCTTCATCAGAGACTTCATACTGGTGAGAAACCCTATGCATGTAAG
GAATGTGGGAAGGCCTTTACTCAAAGCTCACAACTTATTTTACATCATAGAATTCATACTGGTGAAAAAC
CATATAAATGTGAAGAATGTGGGAAAGCCTTTATTCGTAGCTCACAACTTACCCGACATCAAAAAGTTCA
TACTGGTGAGAAACCTTATGAATGTAAAGAATGTGGGAAGGCCTTTACTCAGAATTCACAACTTACACTA
CACCAGAGACTTCATACTGGTGAAAAGCTCTATGAATGTAAAGAATGTAGGAAGGTCTTTACTCAGCTCT
CACAACTTATTCTGCATAAGAGAATTCATACCGGTGAGAAACCCTATGAATGTAAGGAATGTGGAAAAGC
TTTTATTTGTGGCTCACAGCTTTCTCAACATCAGAAAATTCATAATGGGGAAAAACCATATGAATGTAAG
GAATGTGGAAGGGCCTTTATTCGGGGCTCACTACTGATGCAACATCAGAGGATTCATACTGGTGAAAAAC
CCTATAAATGTGAAGAATGTGGGAAGGCCTTTATCCGTGGCTCACAACTTACTCAACACCAGAGAATTCA
CACCAATGAAAAGCCCTATGAATGTAAGGAATGTGGAAAGATGTTTAGTCATGGCTCACAACTTACTCAA
CATCAGAGAATACACACTGGTGAGAAACCCTATCAATGTAAGGAATGTGGAAAAGCGTTTAATCGTGGCT
CACTCCTTACACGACACCAGAGGATTCATACTGGTGAGAAACCCTATGAATGTAAAGAATGTGGAAAAAC
CTTTAGTCGTGGCTCAGAACTTACTCAACATGAGCGAATTCACACAGGTGAGAAACCCTATGAATGTAAG
GAATGTGGGAAATCTTTTATTCGTGGTTCCCAGCTTACTCAACATCAGAGAATCCATACTGGTGAGAAAC
CTTATGAATGTAAAGAATGTAGAATGGCCTTTACTCAGAGTTCACATCTTTCCCAACATCAAAGACTTCA
CACTGGTGAGAAACCCTATGTGTGTAATGAATGTGGAAAGGCCTTTGCGCGTGGCTTACTACTTATACAA
CATCAGAGAATTCATACTGGTGAGAAACCATATCAATGTAAGGAATGTGGGAAAGCCTTTATTCGTGGTT
CACAGTTGACTCAACATCAGCGAATTCACACTGGAGAAAAACCCTATGAATGCAAGGAGTGTGGCAAGGC
CTTTAGTCATGGCTCTCAGCTTACTCTACATCAGAGAATCCATACTGGTGAGAAGCCCTATGAATGCAGA
GAATGTAGAAAGGCCTTTACTCAGAGTTCACATCTTTCTCGGCATCAGAGAATTCATACTGGTGAGAAAC
CATATCAATGTAAGGAATGTGGGAAGGCCTTTACTCGTGGTTCACAGCTAACTCAACATCAGAGAATTCA
TATCAGTGAGAAATCTTTTGAATATAAGGAATGTGGGATTGACTTTAGTCATGGCTCACAAGTTTACATG
TGCCCAACTTTCTTGTACAAAGTGGTTGATATCGGTAAGCCTATCCCTAACCCTCTCCTCGGTCTCGATT
CTACGTAGTAATGAACTAGTCCGTAACTTGAAAGTATTTCGATTTCTTGGCTTTATATATCTTGTGGAAA
GGACGAAGCGGACCGAGCAAAGCTACTGGT
