>Addgene plasmid #144458 | TFORF2982 | depositor partial sequence | sequence record 285490 | Barcode
AGCGGACCGAGCAAAGCTACTGGT
